>Addgene plasmid #157897 | pLG019 (AVAST type 3) | addgene full sequence | sequence record 318925 | Addgene NGS Result
ACCGGAAGGAGCTGACTGGGTTGAAGGCTCTCAAGGGCATCGGTCGAGATCCCGGTGCCTAATGAGTGAG
CTAACTTACATTAATTGCGTTGCGCAACAATTTTTTGCCATAAGACGCTTTCCTGAAACTCTTCTCATTC
TCAGCAGGAAAGCGTTCTCTTCTCAATACTCTCTGGTTATAGAGTATTAAAAAATAAGGAGTTATAATCC
TTGTAGCCCAACTGACATAAGGACGATGCTCAATGTCTGACAGCCTGCTTGTTCGCACCAGTAGAGATGG
CGATCAGTTTCATTATCTTTGGGCGGCTCGCCGCGCCCTTCGACTACTGGAACCTCAGTCAACTCTTGTT
GCCCTGACCATTGAAGGGGCATCAACGACGGAAATGGGCTCTCAGCCAGTGGTTGAGGATGGGGAGGAGC
TGATTGATATTGCTGAATATTACGGCAGTAACGAGCTCGCAACAGCAACAACTGTTCGTTATATGCAGCT
AAAGCATTCAACAATGCACTCAGATACTCCATTTCCCCCTAGTGGGTTACAAAAAACCATCGAAGGTTTT
GCAACCCGTTATAAGGCACTTATACAAAAAATACCGGTAGAAACGTTACGCACTAAACTCGAGTTCTGGT
TTGTGACGAACCGTCCAGTCAGTAGCAGCTTCAGTGAAGCGATCAATGATGCCGCGAACCAACACGTTAC
ACGCCATCCACATGATCTGGCGAAACTTGAGAAATTTACCGGGCTTCAAGGCGCTGAGTTATCGATATTC
TGCCAGCTTTTACATATAGAAGGTCAGCAGGACGATTTATGGAGTCAGCGGAATATCCTGCTAAGAGAAT
CAGCGGGATATCTCCCCGACCTGGATACTGAAGCCCCTCTGAAATTAAAAGAGCTGGTTAACAGAAAAGC
GTTAACCGAAAGCGCCGCAAATCCTTCCATTACCAGAATGGATGTGTTGCGTGCTTTGGGGGTGGATGAA
ACAGATCTTTTTCCTGCGCCCTGTCGTATTGAAAGAATAGAAAATTCCGTCTCAAGAACTCAAGAGGCGA
CGCTGGTTCAACGTGTTGTTGAAGCATTCGGCGCACCTGTGATCATCCATGCCGATGCCGGTGTGGGGAA
ATCAATTTTCTCTACTCATATAGAGGAGCATCTTCCCACTGGTTCTGTTAGCATCTTATATGACTGTTTC
GGACTGGGTCAGTACCGTAACGCGTCTTCCTACCGCCACCACCATCGTACAGCATTGGTTCAGATGGCTA
ATGAAATGGCATCTCGTGGTCTCTGTCATCCATTGATCCCAAATGCTGGTACTGGCATATCCCAGTATAT
GCGTGCGTTTCTGCATCGCCTTTCTCAGAGCATTTCAATACTCCGGGCCTCTGAGCCCTTGGCCGTATTG
TGTATTATTATTGATGCTGCGGACAATGCACAGATGGCGGCGGAAGAAATCGGTGAAACGCGTTCTTTTA
TCAAAGATTTAATTAGAGAAAAGCTTCCTGATGGAGTCTGCCTTGTTGCACTTTGCCGACCTTATAGACG
GGAATTACTTGATCCACCTCCTGAAGCACTCACATTATCCCTACAAACTTTTAATCGCGATGAGACAGCC
GCTCATCTTCACCAAAAATTTCCAGATGCCAGCGAAAGTGATGTTGACGAGTTCCATCGTCTAAGCTCTT
GCAACCCCCGGGTTCAGGCTCTGTCATTATCACAAAATCTTCCACTGAACGACACATTGAGACTTTTGGG
GCCAAATCCCAAAACGGTAGAAGATACTATTGGTGAAGTGCTGGAAAAATCCATTGCTCGCTTACGTGAT
ACAGCCGGAATATCTGAACGTGCTCAAATTGATACGATTTGTTCCGCACTGGCAATATTGCGTCCATTAA
TTCCATTATCTGTGCTATCTGCCATTTCCGGAGTAGCTGGTTCTGCTATTAAAAGTTTCGCACTTGATCT
GGGACGCCCGTTAATCGTTAGTGGCGAGACTATTCAGTTCTTTGATGAACCGGCCGAAACATGGTTTCAG
AGGCGCTTTAGGCCATCGGCCGCTGATCTGCATCAGTTTATTACTAAACTGAGACCACTAACAAAAGATA
GTTCCTATGCAGCATCAGTTTTACCTGCATTGATGCTGGAAGGAAACCAGCTTTCTGAACTGATCGAGCT
AGCGATATCCTCACAAGCTCTGCCTGAAACCAGCGCGGTTGAACGCAGGGACATAGAACTTCAAAGATTA
CAGTTTGCGTTAAAAGCAGCCTTACGCACAGGTCGATACCAGGATGCGGCTAAACTGGCACTGAAAGCTG
GTGGAGAATGCGCGGGTGACAACAGGCAAAGAGTCCTGCTGAGGGACAATATCGATCTGGCAGCAAAATT
TGTGGGAAGCAACGGCGTTCAGGAACTGGTTTCCCGTAACGCATTTCCAGATACTGGCTGGCCTGGCTCC
AGAAATGCTTATTATGCCGCAATACTTTCCGAATATCCTGAACTCTCAGGAGAGGCCCGCAGTCGCCTTC
GACTCACCATGGAGTGGTTAACAAACTGGAGTCAATTACCAGATGATGAGCGGAGCAGGCAAAATGTTAC
CGATCAGGACAGAGCGGTAATGCTCATTGCCTGCCTGAATATTCATGGCGCGGAAGCGGCAGCAAGGGAG
CTCAGAAGGTGGCGGCCTCGAAAACTATCTTTTGACGCTGGAAAAATTGTTGCCATGCAGTTACTGGCCC
ACGCCCGTTATGATGAACTTGATCAGTTGGCTATTGCGGCTGGAAACGATATCAGCCTGGTTATGGGAAT
TGTACTGGAAGCAAGAAAACTTCACCGTCCAGTCGCTGAACAAGCAATCAGAAGAACCTGGCGCTTGTTA
AAAAGTCAGCGAGTCAGCATTAAAGACAGAAACCACGCTAATAACCAGACAATAGCAGCAATCACTGGCA
TGGTTGAAATGGCGCTTATCCAATCTGTTTGTACTGAATCAGAAAGCATCCAGTTGTTGGATCGTTATTT
ACCAAAGGTTCCCCCCTATGCTCTGACTTCTGAGTATAGTAAAGAAAGAGTTGCTTACGTCCGGGCATAT
GCTCTGCAGGCAAACCTGATGGGCTCTCAATTAGCGCTTAGCGATTTAGCCTCCACAGAGGTTAAAAAAG
AACTTATGGCTGAAAAACGCCACGGCGAATCTGATGACCTGCGTCAACTGAAGCAGTACAGCGGAGTATT
AATCCCTTGGTATAATTTATGGGCCAAAGTAATTCTTGGTAAAACAAGGAAAGCAGACTTAGAAAGTGAG
CTAAGTGATACTCAAAAAGAATCGACGGCTATTAAAGGTCATTCTTACTCTGAGCATTCATTATCATCAA
ATGAGATCGCAAATGTATGGTTTGATATTCTGATCGAAGCAGGTAATGTATCAAAAGACGATGTGGAAAA
CATCATCAAATGGAGTCAGCATAAAGGGAATAGAGTATTCACACCAACGCTTCACCGTTTCAGTTCTGTA
TGTGCAGAGATTTCAGGGCTTGGAGAGCTTTCATATCACTTCGCAGAACTTGCCTTATCTTTATGGAGGG
ATGAGCACTCTGATGCTCAGATCAAAGCTGACGGCTATATAGACCTTTCCCGTTCACTCATTTCACTTGA
TGAACCAGAAGCTAAAGAATACTTTAACCAAGCGATTGAAGTTACAAATAAGTTAGGCGATGAAAATTTA
AGTCGATGGGAAGCGATACTTGATCTTGCTGAATATGTTGCTGGTAAAACGCAAGTCCCTCCTGAAATTT
CCTATAAACTAGCCCGATGTGCGGAACTAACCAGAGAATATGTTGATCGTGATAAACATTTTGCATGGAG
TGATACTGTTGAGATTTTGGCTGAGTTATGTCCATCTTCAGCCCTAGCAATAATAAGTCGTTGGCGTGAC
CGTACATTTGGCAATCATAGAAGCATACTGGCATGGACCATTGAGCATCTTGTAAAGAAAAATAAAATTA
ATGCACTCGATGCACTTCCTTTAATCACATTTGAGAATGATTGGCATAAATGCGACTTGCTTGATTCAGT
TTTATCCTCGTGTACTGATGACAAAGATAAGATCATGGCATTCGAAGTGGTTTACCACTATACAAAATTT
AACGTACAAAATATCCAAAATCTTAAAAAGCTGGATGCTATTTCTACATCATTAGGTATTGAACACACAG
AACTGAAAGAAAGAATTTCAGGTCTACAACATACTGAGACGGTTTCAAAAAAATCCAGTCTCTCATCGAA
TGATAATGAGCAAGGCCATGACCAGGAATGGGAGTCCATTTTTAAAGATTGTGATTTATCGTCTATTGAT
GGTATTAGTGCAGCATACGAAAAATTTCGTAATGTTCCTGAATTCTATTCCAAAGAAACCTTCATCAAGA
AAGCAATAAGCCGAGTTAAGACGGGCAAAGAATGTAGTTTCATTACTGCCATTGGTGCTATATTTCACTG
GGGGCTTTATGATTTTAAATATATTCTTGAATCTATACCCGACGAATGGACATCTCGTTTAAGCATTAAA
ACCACCCTGGCAGGTTTAATAAAAGAATATTGCCAACGCTTCTGTATGCGAATCAGAAAAAGTCGCGTTT
ACGAGATTTTTCCCTTCAGTCTGGCCAGCAGGCTTTCTGGTATAAGTGAAAAAGAGATTTTCGGTATTAC
CCTGGAGGCCATTGCAGAATCGCCAGAGCCCGCAAACTCTGACCGTTTATTTAGCCTTCCTGGCCTTCTT
GTTAGTAAACTGGAGAGTAATGAAGCGTTAGATGTATTATCTTATGCCTTGGATTTATTCGACGAGGTGC
TAAAAGATGAGGATGGTGACGGCCCATGGAACGAGAAATTATCTCCGCCAACTCATGTAGAGGATTCACT
TGCAGGCTATATTTGGGCGCGGCTGGGTTCTCCGGAGGCGGAAATGCGCTGGCAGGCAGCACATGCGGTT
CTGGCACTATGTCGAATGAGTCGTACATGCGTTATACAAGGAATTTTCCAGCACGCAATAAATGCTACCA
CTTTACCTTTTTGTGATCGCAATCTGCCCTTTTATACCCTCCATGCTCAATTGTGGTTGATGATCGCTGC
TGCAAGGGTTGCGCTGGATGATGGAAAATCGCTGATTCCCAATATTGGTTATTTCTACCATTATGCCACT
ACTGATCAGCCACATGTATTAATCCGTCATTTTGCTGCCAGAACTTTACTTGCACTGCATGATAGCGACC
TGATCTCTATCCCAGCACAAGAAGAGAATAAACTCCGAAATATAAACCAGTCTACGACTCTCCCTGTGCT
TGATAAGGTTGAAGATCATAGAGGTGAAGATTCATATACTTTTGGTATCGACTTTGGCCCTTACTGGCTA
AAACCTCTGGGACGTTGTTTCGGTGTATCTCAAAAACAGTTAGAACCTGAAATGCTTCGCATTATTCGTG
ATGTTCTTGGTTTTAAAGGTAGCCGCAACTGGGATGAGGATGAGCGTAATAAACGACGCTATTATCAAGA
CAGAGATAATCATCACAGTCATGGTTCCTATCCACGGGTCGATGACTACCATTTTTACTTGTCATACCAT
GCAATGTTTATGACCGCTGGGCAGTTATTAGCGACAAAACCATTAGTTGGTAGTGACTACGACGATGTCG
AGGATGTTTTCCAGGACTGGTTAAGAAGACATGATATTTCTCGGAACGATCATCGCTGGCTCGCCGATCG
GAGAGATATTCCCCCCAAAGAGCGCTCCAGTTGGCTTAATAGCAGTTCTGACAATAGGGATGAATGGCTA
GCGTCAATCTCTGAAAATGTATTTAACGAAACACTATGTCCCAGCCCCGGACTATTAACGCTATGGGGAC
GTTGGTCTGACGTTTGTTCAGATCGAAAAGAATCTATTATTGTCCATTCTGCGTTAGTATCGCCGGAGCG
ATCTTTATCGCTCCTCAGAGCATTACAAACAACTAAAAATGTATATGACTATAAAATCCCTGATGCTGGA
GATAATCTTGAAATAGATCACGCACACTATCAGCTAAAAGGATGGATTAAAGATATTGCTGAATACTGTG
GAATTGATGAGTTTGATCCCTGGGCAGGTAATGTAAGGTTTCCAATCCCAGAACCAGCCTCATTTATCAT
TGATGCGATGAAATTAACTACTGATAAAGATCATCGGGTATGGTATTCACCTTCTGATGTTGAACCGGCG
ATGATTTCCAGTATCTGGGGCCATCTATCAGGTAAAAATGATGAGGAAAAATCACATGGTTATAGGCTAT
GTGCTTCAATACACTTCATAAAATCAGCATTAGAAACATTCAACATGGATCTCATTTTAGAGGTTGATGT
TGATCGCTATTCACGGAACAGCAGATATGAACGGAATAATGAAAATGAGCTCGACAATATCCCTTCAAGC
ACTCGACTCTTCCTCTTCCGACATGACGGAACCATCCACACGCTATACGGCAATTATAGAAATGGGGAAA
AAACTAGTTGATGAGCTTGAGCTAAATGACTCTGTTGATACATTAAGCAGATGGATGGCTCATCATATCG
CAGAGCTCATTTATGATGCTGAACATTGTACAGACGACATCGTCCGTACAGCTAAACAAGCGGAGATTAG
GGACTCTATCTGGTCATTCTGGTCTAACAGATACGAATTGCCAATTGGTAGCAGACCATTTCAGGAGCTC
GAACCTATTCTAAGAACCTTAAAAGGTCTTGATCCTGAAAATGAGCAACCGAGATTTTTTTCACCTTACC
GAGATCTAATTAATGTAGAAAAAGAAACCAGTGAGGTCCAAAAATGGCTAACCGCCGCTAAGGATATTGA
TTCAGCAGCAAAAATACTGATTGATTACTGTTTATCGTTAGCAGCAGAAAATGCTATCGATAAATCCCAA
GAATGGGTGGAATTAGCACAGAAAGCTGGATTGAACAAAGATGTTGATCTGCTTGAAATTCGTATCTTTC
AGTTACGAGGTACCCCAGCCAATACAGACAATCCCAATAATGCACAACGGAGAATACTGGAAAAAAGGCA
AAAAAGGCTTGAAGCTTTTCTCTTATTGGGCTCCCAGTTAAACGAACAACTCAAATCTCAGCTTGAAGCC
TTACCAGCAATTGAGGATGAGCCAACGGATGACGACGAAGACTTTTGATATGACTTGCTTTAGCACTGGA
GACGGCTCACAAGACGGACCACATAATAGCCTAACCCAAGACTTTTCTACTAGTCCTAATGCGCAATAAC
TAGCATAACCCCTTGGGGCCTCTAAACGGGTCTTGAGGGGTTTTTTGCTGAAACCTCAGGCATTTGAGAA
GCACACGGTCACACTGCTTCCGGTAGTCAATAAACCGGTAAACCAGCAATAGACATAAGCGGCTATTTAA
CGACCCTGCCCTGAACCGACGACCGGGTCGAATTTGCTTTCGAATTTCTGCCATTCATCCGCTTATTATC
ACTTATTCAGGCGTAGCACCAGGCGTTTAAGGGCACCAATAACTGCCTTAAAAAAATTACGCCCCGCCCT
GCCACTCATCGCAATACTGTTGTAATTCATTTAACATTCTGCCGACATGGAAGCCATCACAGACGGCATG
ATGAACCTGAATCGCCAGCGGCATCAGCACCTTGTCGCCTTGCGTATAATATTTGCCCATAGTGAAAACG
GGGGCGAAGAAGTTGTCCATATTGGCCACGTTTAAATCAAAACTGGTGAAACTCACCCAGGGATTGGCTG
AGACGAAAAACATATTCTCAATAAACCCTTTAGGGAAATAGGCCAGGTTTTCACCGTAACACGCCACATC
TTGCGAATATATGTGTAGAAACTGCCGGAAATCGTCGTGGTATTCACTCCAGAGCGATGAAAACGTTTCA
GTTTGCTCATGGAAAACGGTGTAACAAGGGTGAACACTATCCCATATCACCAGCTCACCGTCTTTCATCG
CCATACGGAACTCTGGATGAGCATTCATCAGGCGGGCAAGAATGTGAATAAAGGCCGGATAAAACTTGTG
CTTATTTTTCTTTACGGTCTTTAAAAAGGCCGTAATATCCAGCTGAACGGTCTGGTTATAGGTACATTGA
GCAACTGACTGAAATGCCTCAAAATGTTCTTTACGATGCCATTGGGATATATCAACGGTGGTATATCCAG
TGATTTTTTTCTCCATTTTAGCTTCCTTAGCTCCTGAAAATCTCGATAACTCAAAAAATACGCCCGGTAG
TGATCTTATTTCATTATGGTGAAAGTTGGAACCTCTTACGTGCCGATCAACGTCTCATTTTCGCCAAAAG
TTGGCCCAGGGCTTCCCGGTATCAACAGGGACACCAGGATTTATTTATTCTGCGAAGTGATCTTCCGTCA
CAGGTATTTATTCGGCGCAAAGTGCGTCGGGTGATGCTGCCAACTTACTGATTTAGTGTATGATGGTGTT
TTTGAGGTGCTCCAGTGGCTTCTGTTTCTATCAGCTGTCCCTCCTGTTCAGCTACTGACGGGGTGGTGCG
TAACGGCAAAAGCACCGCCGGACATCAGCGCTAGCGGAGTGTATACTGGCTTACTATGTTGGCACTGATG
AGGGTGTCAGTGAAGTGCTTCATGTGGCAGGAGAAAAAAGGCTGCACCGGTGCGTCAGCAGAATATGTGA
TACAGGATATATTCCGCTTCCTCGCTCACTGACTCGCTACGCTCGGTCGTTCGACTGCGGCGAGCGGAAA
TGGCTTACGAACGGGGCGGAGATTTCCTGGAAGATGCCAGGAAGATACTTAACAGGGAAGTGAGAGGGCC
GCGGCAAAGCCGTTTTTCCATAGGCTCCGCCCCCCTGACAAGCATCACGAAATCTGACGCTCAAATCAGT
GGTGGCGAAACCCGACAGGACTATAAAGATACCAGGCGTTTCCCCCTGGCGGCTCCCTCGTGCGCTCTCC
TGTTCCTGCCTTTCGGTTTACCGGTGTCATTCCGCTGTTATGGCCGCGTTTGTCTCATTCCACGCCTGAC
ACTCAGTTCCGGGTAGGCAGTTCGCTCCAAGCTGGACTGTATGCACGAACCCCCCGTTCAGTCCGACCGC
TGCGCCTTATCCGGTAACTATCGTCTTGAGTCCAACCCGGAAAGACATGCAAAAGCACCACTGGCAGCAG
CCACTGGTAATTGATTTAGAGGAGTTAGTCTTGAAGTCATGCGCCGGTTAAGGCTAAACTGAAAGGACAA
GTTTTGGTGACTGCGCTCCTCCAAGCCAGTTACCTCGGTTCAAAGAGTTGGTAGCTCAGAGAACCTTCGA
AAAACCGCCCTGCAAGGCGGTTTTTTCGTTTTCAGAGCAAGAGATTACGCGCAGACCAAAACGATCTCAA
GAAGATCATCTTATTAATCAGATAAAATATTTCTAGATTTCAGTGCAATTTATCTCTTCAAATGTAGCAC
CTGAAGTCAGCCCCATACGATATAAGTTGTAATTCTCATGTTAGTCATGCCCCGCGCCC
Features (pLannotate 1.2.2; 8 found; start..end, strand, type, name):
     62..83      -  protein_bind   CAP binding site: CAP binding activates transcription in the presence of cAMP. E. coli catabolite activator protein
   7280..7327    +  terminator     T7 terminator: transcription terminator for bacteriophage T7 RNA polymerase
   7550..8206    -  CDS            cat: CAT_ECOLX - Experimental evidence at protein level: Swiss-Prot protein existence level 1. This enzyme is an effector of chloramphenicol resistance in bacteria. From Escherichia coli. This protein is used as a marker in many commonly used cloning vectors, such as pACYC184.
   8207..8309    -  promoter       cat promoter: promoter of the E. coli cat gene encoding chloramphenicol acetyltransferase
   8430..8573    +  mobile_element IS1 (fragment): prokaryotic transposable element IS1
   8692..8747    -  rep_origin     RSF ori (fragment): Plasmids containing the RSF 1030 origin of replication can be propagated in E. coli cells that contain additional plasmids with compatible origins.
   8835..9380    -  rep_origin     p15A ori: Plasmids containing the medium-copy-number p15A origin of replication can be propagated in E. coli cells that contain a second plasmid with the ColE1 origin.
   9492..47      -  CDS            TcR (fragment) (across the origin): tetracycline efflux protein; tet; confers resistance to tetracycline
