[The description below was written by a language model from this plasmid's Addgene catalogue record and pLannotate feature annotations shown in this document.]
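Description:
pLG019 (AVAST type 3) is a low-copy bacterial expression plasmid built on the pACYC184 backbone, carrying a prokaryotic antiviral defense system for study in a heterologous bacterial host. It replicates from the p15A origin, which is compatible with ColE1-type plasmids and so allows co-maintenance with a second vector. Selection is with chloramphenicol, provided by the cat (chloramphenicol acetyltransferase) gene under its own cat promoter. Only a short fragment of the pACYC184 tetracycline resistance gene is annotated, spanning the sequence origin, which is consistent with the insert having replaced or disrupted that marker. The small IS1 and RSF-ori-like fragments in the feature table appear to be backbone remnants rather than functional parts.

The payload is a roughly 7.2 kb segment from Salmonella enterica NCTC13175 encoding the AVAST type 3 system, described in the record as a STAND-family ATPase with an N-terminal DUF4297 domain. In the 9.5 kb sequence, this insert corresponds to the large region that the automated annotation leaves unlabelled, lying between a CAP binding site near the start of the record and a T7 terminator downstream. No promoter driving the insert is annotated or stated in the catalogue fields, so the record does not say whether expression depends on native regulatory sequence carried within the cloned fragment or on a vector element. No tags or reporters are listed.

The stated purpose is to express the AVAST type 3 defense system, in the context of work characterising diverse enzymatic activities that mediate antiviral immunity in prokaryotes. Such a construct lends itself to testing whether the system protects bacteria against phage infection.
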