Addgene plasmid #157897: pLG019 (AVAST type 3)
Purpose: Expresses the AVAST type 3 defense system
Depositing lab: Feng Zhang. Depositing organization: Broad Institute. Publication: Diverse enzymatic activities mediate antiviral immunity in prokaryotes. Gao L, Altae-Tran H, Bohning F, Makarova KS, Segel M, Schmid-Burgk JL, Koob J, Wolf YI, Koonin EV, Zhang F. Science. 2020 Aug 28;369(6507):1077-1084. doi: 10.1126/science.aba0372. PubMed 32855333.
Backbone
  Vector backbone: pACYC184
  Vector type: Bacterial Expression
Growth in bacteria
  Bacterial resistance: Chloramphenicol, 25 μg/mL
  Growth temperature: 37°C
  Growth strain: NEB Stable
  Copy number: Low Copy
Gene/Insert
  Gene/Insert name: AVAST type 3 (STAND ATPase with N-terminal DUF4297)
  Species: Salmonella enterica NCTC13175
  Insert size (bp): 7175
Terms and licenses: Academic/Nonprofit Terms; Industry Terms: Not Available to Industry
How to cite: pLG019 (AVAST type 3) was a gift from Feng Zhang (Addgene plasmid # 157897 ; http://n2t.net/addgene:157897 ; RRID:Addgene_157897)
